>Addgene plasmid #219316 | SFFV-FOSL1-Brd 392 | addgene full sequence | sequence record 449062 | Addgene NGS Result
ATTTATGCAGAGGCCGAGGCCGCCTCGGCCTCTGAGCTATTCCAGAAGTAGTGAGGAGGCTTTTTTGGAG
GCCTAGGGACGTACCCAATTCGCCCTATAGTGAGTCGTATTACGCGCGCTCACTGGCCGTCGTTTTACAA
CGTCGTGACTGGGAAAACCCTGGCGTTACCCAACTTAATCGCCTTGCAGCACATCCCCCTTTCGCCAGCT
GGCGTAATAGCGAAGAGGCCCGCACCGATCGCCCTTCCCAACAGTTGCGCAGCCTGAATGGCGAATGGG
[124 nt withheld, positions 280-403]
C
[91 nt withheld, positions 405-495]
A
[49 nt withheld, positions 497-545]
CCTTTGACGTTGGAGTCCACGTTCTTT
[37 nt withheld, positions 573-609]
ACCCTATCTCGGTCTATTCTTTTGATTTATAAGGGATTTTGCCGATTTCGGCCTATTGGTTAAAAAATGA
GCTGATTTAACAAAAATTTAACGCGAATTTTAACAAAATATTAACGCTTACAATTTAGGTGGCACTTTTC
GGGGAAATGTGCGCGGAACCCCTATTTGTTTATTTTTCTAAATACATTCAAATATGTATCCGCTCATGAG
ACAATAACCCTGATAAATGCTTCAATAATATTGAAAAAGGAAGAGTATGAGTATTCAACATTTCCGTGTC
GCCCTTATTCCCTTTTTTGCGGCATTTTGCCTTCCTGTTTTTGCTCACCCAGAAACGCTGGTGAAAGTAA
AAGATGCTGAAGATCAGTTGGGTGCACGAGTGGGTTACATCGAACTGGATCTCAACAGCGGTAAGATCCT
TGAGAGTTTTCGCCCCGAAGAACGTTTTCCAATGATGAGCACTTTTAAAGTTCTGCTATGTGGCGCGGTA
TTATCCCGTATTGACGCCGGGCAAGAGCAACTCGGTCGCCGCATACACTATTCTCAGAATGACTTGGTTG
AGTACTCACCAGTCACAGAAAAGCATCTTACGGATGGCATGACAGTAAGAGAATTATGCAGTGCTGCCAT
AACCATGAGTGATAACACTGCGGCCAACTTACTTCTGACAACGATCGGAGGACCGAAGGAGCTAACCGCT
TTTTTGCACAACATGGGGGATCATGTAACTCGCCTTGATCGTTGGGAACCGGAGCTGAATGAAGCCATAC
CAAACGACGAGCGTGACACCACGATGCCTGTAGCAATGGCAACAACGTTGCGCAAACTATTAACTGGCGA
ACTACTTACTCTAGCTTCCCGGCAACAATTAATAGACTGGATGGAGGCGGATAAAGTTGCAGGACCACTT
CTGCGCTCGGCCCTTCCGGCTGGCTGGTTTATTGCTGATAAATCTGGAGCCGGTGAGCGTGGGTCTCGCG
GTATCATTGCAGCACTGGGGCCAGATGGTAAGCCCTCCCGTATCGTAGTTATCTACACGACGGGGAGTCA
GGCAACTATGGATGAACGAAATAGACAGATCGCTGAGATAGGTGCCTCACTGATTAAGCATTGGTAACTG
TCAGACCAAGTTTACTCATATATACTTTAGATTGATTTAAAACTTCATTTTTAATTTAAAAGGATCTAGG
TGAAGATCCTTTTTGATAATCTCATGACCAAAATCCCTTAACGTGAGTTTTCGTTCCACTGAGCGTCAGA
CCCCGTAGAAAAGATCAAAGGATCTTCTTGAGATCCTTTTTTTCTGCGCGTAATCTGCTGCTTGCAAACA
AAAAAACCACCGCTACCAGCGGTGGTTTGTTTGCCGGATCAAGAGCTACCAACTCTTTTTCCGAAGGTAA
CTGGCTTCAGCAGAGCGCAGATACCAAATACTGTTCTTCTAGTGTAGCCGTAGTTAGGCCACCACTTCAA
GAACTCTGTAGCACCGCCTACATACCTCGCTCTGCTAATCCTGTTACCAGTGGCTGCTGCCAGTGGCGAT
AAGTCGTGTCTTACCGGGTTGGACTCAAGACGATAGTTACCGGATAAGGCGCAGCGGTCGGGCTGAACGG
GGGGTTCGTGCACACAGCCCAGCTTGGAGCGAACGACCTACACCGAACTGAGATACCTACAGCGTGAGCT
ATGAGAAAGCGCCACGCTTCCCGAAGGGAGAAAGGCGGACAGGTATCCGGTAAGCGGCAGGGTCGGAACA
GGAGAGCGCACGAGGGAGCTTCCAGGGGGAAACGCCTGGTATCTTTATAGTCCTGTCGGGTTTCGCCACC
TCTGACTTGAGCGTCGATTTTTGTGATGCTCGTCAGGGGGGCGGAGCCTATGGAAAAACGCCAGCAACGC
GGCCTTTTTACGGTTCCTGGCCTTTTGCTGGCCTTTTGCTCACATGTTCTTTCCTGCGTTATCCCCTGAT
TCTGTGGATAACCGTATTACCGCCTTTGAGTGAGCTGATACCGCTCGCCGCAGCCGAACGACCGAGCGCA
GCGAGTCAGTGAGCGAGGAAGCGGAAGAGCGCCCAATACGCAAACCGCCTCTCCCCGCGCGTTGGCCGAT
TCATTAATGCAGCTGGCACGACAGGTTTCCCGACTGGAAAGCGGGCAGTGAGCGCAACGCAATTAATGTG
AGTTAGCTCACTCATTAGGCACCCCAGGCTTTACACTTTATGCTTCCGGCTCGTATGTTGTGTGGAATTG
TGAGCGGATAACAATTTCACACAGGAAACAGCTATGACCATGATTACGCCAAGCGCGCAATTAACCCTCA
CTAAAGGGAACAAAAGCTGGAGCTGCAAGCTTAATGTAGTCTTATGCAATACTCTTGTAGTCTTGCAACA
TGGTAACGATGAGTTAGCAACATGCCTTACAAGGAGAGAAAAAGCACCGTGCATGCCGATTGGTGGAAGT
AAGGTGGTACGATCGTGCCTTATTAGGAAGGCAACAGACGGGTCTGACATGGATTGGACGAACCACTGAA
TTGCCGCATTGCAGAGATATTGTATTTAAGTGCCTAGCTCGATACATAAACGGGTCTCTCTGGTTAGACC
AGATCTGAGCCTGGGAGCTCTCTGGCTAACTAGGGAACCCACTGCTTAAGCCTCAATAAAGCTTGCCTTG
AGTGCTTCAAGTAGTGTGTGCCCGTCTGTTGTGTGACTCTGGTAACTAGAGATCCCTCAGACCCTTTTAG
TCAGTGTGGAAAATCTCTAGCAGTGGCGCCCGAACAGGGACTTGAAAGCGAAAGGGAAACCAGAGGAGCT
CTCTCGACGCAGGACTCGGCTTGCTGAAGCGCGCACGGCAAGAGGCGAGGGGCGGCGACTGGTGAGTACG
CCAAAAATTTTGACTAGCGGAGGCTAGAAGGAGAGAGATGGGTGCGAGAGCGTCAGTATTAAGCGGGGGA
GAATTAGATCGCGATGGGAAAAAATTCGGTTAAGGCCAGGGGGAAAGAAAAAATATAAATTAAAACATAT
AGTATGGGCAAGCAGGGAGCTAGAACGATTCGCAGTTAATCCTGGCCTGTTAGAAACATCAGAAGGCTGT
AGACAAATACTGGGACAGCTACAACCATCCCTTCAGACAGGATCAGAAGAACTTAGATCATTATATAATA
CAGTAGCAACCCTCTATTGTGTGCATCAAAGGATAGAGATAAAAGACACCAAGGAAGCTTTAGACAAGAT
AGAGGAAGAGCAAAACAAAAGTAAGACCACCGCACAGCAAGCGGCCGCTGATCTTCAGACCTGGAGGAGG
AGATATGAGGGACAATTGGAGAAGTGAATTATATAAATATAAAGTAGTAAAAATTGAACCATTAGGAGTA
GCACCCACCAAGGCAAAGAGAAGAGTGGTGCAGAGAGAAAAAAGAGCAGTGGGAATAGGAGCTTTGTTCC
TTGGGTTCTTGGGAGCAGCAGGAAGCACTATGGGCGCAGCGTCAATGACGCTGACGGTACAGGCCAGACA
ATTATTGTCTGGTATAGTGCAGCAGCAGAACAATTTGCTGAGGGCTATTGAGGCGCAACAGCATCTGTTG
CAACTCACAGTCTGGGGCATCAAGCAGCTCCAGGCAAGAATCCTGGCTGTGGAAAGATACCTAAAGGATC
AACAGCTCCTGGGGATTTGGGGTTGCTCTGGAAAACTCATTTGCACCACTGCTGTGCCTTGGAATGCTAG
TTGGAGTAATAAATCTCTGGAACAGATTTGGAATCACACGACCTGGATGGAGTGGGACAGAGAAATTAAC
AATTACACAAGCTTAATACACTCCTTAATTGAAGAATCGCAAAACCAGCAAGAAAAGAATGAACAAGAAT
TATTGGAATTAGATAAATGGGCAAGTTTGTGGAATTGGTTTAACATAACAAATTGGCTGTGGTATATAAA
ATTATTCATAATGATAGTAGGAGGCTTGGTAGGTTTAAGAATAGTTTTTGCTGTACTTTCTATAGTGAAT
AGAGTTAGGCAGGGATATTCACCATTATCGTTTCAGACCCACCTCCCAACCCCGAGGGGACCCGACAGGC
CCGAAGGAATAGAAGAAGAAGGTGGAGAGAGAGACAGAGACAGATCCATTCGATTAGTGAACGGATCTCG
ACGGTATCGGTTAACTTTTAAAAGAAAAGGGGGGATTGGGGGGTACAGTGCAGGGGAAAGAATAGTAGAC
ATAATAGCAACAGACATACAAACTAAAGAATTACAAAAACAAATTACAAAAATTCAAAATTTTATCGATC
ACGAGACTAGCCTCGAGCTGGCTGCAGTAACGCCATTTTGCAAGGCATGGAAAAATACCAAACCAAGAAT
AGAGAAGTTCAGATCAAGGGCGGGTACATGAAAATAGCTAACGTTGGGCCAAACAGGATATCTGCGGTGA
GCAGTTTCGGCCCCGGCCCGGGGCCAAGAACAGATGGTCACCGCAGTTTCGGCCCCGGCCCGAGGCCAAG
AACAGATGGTCCCCAGATATGGCCCAACCCTCAGCAGTTTCTTAAGACCCATCAGATGTTTCCAGGCTCC
CCCAAGGACCTGAAATGACCCTGCGCCTTATTTGAATTAACCAATCAGCCTGCTTCTCGCTTCTGTTCGC
GCGCTTCTGCTTCCCGAGCTCTATAAAAGAGCTCACAACCCCTCACTCGGCGCGCCAGTCCTCCGACAGA
CTGAGTCGGCCGGTCGAATCAAGCTTATCGATACCGTCGACGGATCCGCTAGCCCGCGGTTCGAAATGTT
CCGAGACTTCGGGGAACCCGGCCCGAGCTCCGGGAACGGCGGCGGGTACGGCGGCCCCGCGCAGCCCCCG
GCCGCAGCGCAGGCAGCCCAGCAGAAGTTCCACCTGGTGCCAAGCATCAACACCATGAGTGGCAGTCAGG
AGCTGCAGTGGATGGTACAGCCTCATTTCCTGGGGCCCAGCAGTTACCCCAGGCCTCTGACCTACCCTCA
GTACAGCCCCCCACAACCCCGGCCAGGAGTCATCCGGGCCCTGGGGCCGCCTCCAGGGGTACGTCGAAGG
CCTTGTGAACAGGAGACTGACAAACTGGAAGATGAGAAATCTGGGCTGCAGCGAGAGATTGAGGAGCTGC
AGAAGCAGAAGGAGCGCCTAGAGCTGGTGCTGGAAGCCCACCGACCCATCTGCAAAATCCCGGAAGGAGC
CAAGGAGGGGGACACAGGCAGTACCAGTGGCACCAGCAGCCCACCAGCCCCCTGCCGCCCTGTACCTTGT
ATCTCCCTTTCCCCAGGGCCTGTGCTTGAACCTGAGGCACTGCACACCCCCACACTCATGACCACACCCT
CCCTAACTCCTTTCACCCCCAGCCTGGTCTTCACCTACCCCAGCACTCCTGAGCCTTGTGCCTCAGCTCA
TCGCAAGAGTAGCAGCAGCAGCGGAGACCCATCCTCTGACCCCCTTGGCTCTCCAACCCTCCTCGCTTTG
TGAACCGGTCGGATCCCCCGGGCTGCAGGAATTCGAGCATCTTACCGCCATTTATTCCCATATTTGTTCT
GTTTTTCTTGATTTGGGTATACATTTAAATGTTAATAAAACAAAATGGTGGGGCAATCATTTACATTTTT
AGGGATATGTAATTACTAGTTCAGGTGTATTGCCACAAGACAAACATGTTAAGAAACTTTCCCGTTATTT
ACGCTCTGTTCCTGTTAATCAACCTCTGGATTACAAAATTTGTGAAAGATTGACTGATATTCTTAACTAT
GTTGCTCCTTTTACGCTGTGTGGATATGCTGCTTTAATGCCTCTGTATCATGCTATTGCTTCCCGTACGG
CTTTCGTTTTCTCCTCCTTGTATAAATCCTGGTTGCTGTCTCTTTATGAGGAGTTGTGGCCCGTTGTCCG
TCAACGTGGCGTGGTGTGCTCTGTGTTTGCTGACGCAACCCCCACTGGCTGGGGCATTGCCACCACCTGT
CAACTCCTTTCTGGGACTTTCGCTTTCCCCCTCCCGATCGCCACGGCAGAACTCATCGCCGCCTGCCTTG
CCCGCTGCTGGACAGGGGCTAGGTTGCTGGGCACTGATAATTCCGTGGTGTTGTCGGGGAAGCTGACGTC
CTTTGCAATTCGATATCAAGCTGTACCTTCTAGATGTACAGTACGGCGAGCGCTTCTAGACCAATGACTT
ACAAGGCAGCTGTAGATCTTAGCCACTTTTTAAAAGAAAAGGGGGGACTGGAAGGGCTAATTCACTCCCA
ACGAAGACAAGATCTGCTTTTTGCTTGTACTGGGTCTCTCTGGTTAGACCAGATCTGAGCCTGGGAGCTC
TCTGGCTAACTAGGGAACCCACTGCTTAAGCCTCAATAAAGCTTGCCTTGAGTGCTTCAAGTAGTGTGTG
CCCGTCTGTTGTGTGACTCTGGTAACTAGAGATCCCTCAGACCCTTTTAGTCAGTGTGGAAAATCTCTAG
CAGTAGTAGTTCATGTCATCTTATTATTCAGTATTTATAACTTGCAAAGAAATGAATATCAGAGAGTGAG
AGGAACTTGTTTATTGCAGCTTATAATGGTTACAAATAAAGCAATAGCATCACAAATTTCACAAATAAAG
CATTTTTTTCACTGCATTCTAGTTGTGGTTTGTCCAAACTCATCAATGTATCTTATCATGTCTGGCTCTA
GCTATCCCGCCCCTAACTCCGCCCATCCCGCCCCTAACTCCGCCCAGTTCCGCCCATTCTCCGCCCCATG
GCTGACTAATTTTTTTT
Features (pLannotate 1.2.2; 29 found; start..end, strand, type, name):
     94..112     -  promoter       T7 promoter: promoter for bacteriophage T7 RNA polymerase
    120..275     +  CDS            lacZα (fragment): LacZα fragment of β-galactosidase; lacZ fragment
    280..708     +  rep_origin     f1 ori (sequence partly withheld): f1 bacteriophage origin of replication; arrow indicates direction of (+) strand synthesis
    761..865     +  promoter       AmpR promoter: bla
    866..1726    +  CDS            AmpR: β-lactamase; bla; confers resistance to ampicillin, carbenicillin, and related antibiotics
   1897..2485    +  rep_origin     ori: high-copy-number ColE1/pMB1/pBR322/pUC origin of replication
   2668..2760    +  CDS            lacI (fragment): lac repressor; lacI; The lac repressor binds to the lac operator to inhibit transcription in E. coli. This inhibition can be relieved by adding lactose or isopropyl-β-D-thiogalactopyranoside (IPTG).
   2773..2794    +  protein_bind   CAP binding site: CAP binding activates transcription in the presence of cAMP. E. coli catabolite activator protein
   2809..2839    +  promoter       lac promoter: promoter for the E. coli lac operon
   2847..2863    +  protein_bind   lac operator: The lac repressor binds to the lac operator to inhibit transcription in E. coli. This inhibition can be relieved by adding lactose or isopropyl-β-D-thiogalactopyranoside (IPTG). lac repressor encoded by lacI
   2908..2926    +  promoter       T3 promoter: promoter for bacteriophage T3 RNA polymerase
   2954..3180    +  promoter       RSV promoter: Rous sarcoma virus enhancer/promoter
   3181..3361    +  LTR            5' LTR (truncated): truncated 5' long terminal repeat (LTR) from HIV-1
   3408..3533    +  misc_feature   HIV-1 Ψ: packaging signal of human immunodeficiency virus type 1
   3517..3880    +  CDS            HIV-1 gag (fragment): gag protein from human immunodeficiency virus 1; gag
   4026..4259    +  misc_feature   RRE: The Rev response element (RRE) of HIV-1 allows for Rev-dependent mRNA export from the nucleus to the cytoplasm.
   4636..4736    +  CDS            Rev (fragment): human immunodeficiency virus 1 (HIV-1) Rev protein; rev; enhances nuclear export of unspliced and incompletely spliced viral mRNAs
   4755..4872    +  misc_feature   cPPT/CTS: central polypurine tract and central termination sequence of HIV-1
   4906..5307    +  promoter       SFFV promoter: spleen focus-forming virus long terminal repeat (LTR) promoter
   5317..5340    +  misc_feature   MCS (fragment): pBluescript multiple cloning site
   5365..6069    +  CDS            FOSL1 (fragment): FOSL1_HUMAN - Also known as FRA1. Experimental evidence at protein level: Swiss-Prot protein existence level 1. From Homo sapiens (Human).
   6080..6105    +  misc_feature   MCS (fragment): pBluescript multiple cloning site
   6105..6164    +  CDS            S (fragment): HBSAG_WHV6 - Experimental evidence at transcript level: Swiss-Prot protein existence level 2. The middle envelope protein plays an important role in the budding of the virion. It is involved in the induction of budding in a nucleocapsid independent way. In this process the majority of envelope proteins bud to form subviral lipoprotein particles of 22 nm of diameter that do not contain a nucleocapsid (By similarity). From Woodchuck hepatitis B virus (isolate w64/pWS23) (WHV).
   6296..6699    +  misc_feature   WPRE: woodchuck hepatitis virus posttranscriptional regulatory element
   6757..6816    +  CDS            nef (fragment): NEF_HV1Z2 - Experimental evidence at protein level: Swiss-Prot protein existence level 1. Extracellular Nef protein targets CD4(+) T-lymphocytes for apoptosis by interacting with CXCR4 surface receptors. From Human immunodeficiency virus type 1 group M subtype D (isolate Z2/CDC-Z34) (HIV-1).
   6818..7051    +  LTR            3' LTR (ΔU3): self-inactivating 3' long terminal repeat (LTR) from HIV-1
   7123..7244    +  polyA_signal   SV40 poly(A) signal: SV40 polyadenylation signal
   7263..7284    +  rep_origin     SV40 ori (fragment): SV40 origin of replication
   7284..73      +  rep_origin     SV40 ori (across the origin): SV40 origin of replication
