[The description below was written by a language model from this plasmid's Addgene catalogue record and pLannotate feature annotations shown in this document.]
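Description:
SFFV-FOSL1-Brd 392 is a third-generation-style, self-inactivating HIV-1 lentiviral transfer plasmid built on the SFFV-MCS backbone, carrying the human transcription factor FOSL1 (also known as FRA1) together with a unique identifying barcode. It is maintained in E. coli through a high-copy ColE1/pUC-type origin and an ampicillin resistance gene (β-lactamase). The backbone also retains pBluescript-derived remnants such as an f1 origin, lacZα and lac promoter/operator fragments, and T7 and T3 promoters. No mammalian selection marker or fluorescent reporter is annotated.

The viral cassette starts with an RSV promoter fused to a truncated 5' LTR, which makes genomic RNA production in packaging cells independent of Tat. It is followed by the Ψ packaging signal with a partial gag sequence, the Rev response element for nuclear export of the unspliced genome, and the cPPT/CTS, which aids nuclear import of the reverse-transcribed genome. Downstream, the spleen focus-forming virus (SFFV) LTR promoter, a strong promoter often used in haematopoietic cells, drives the roughly 700 bp FOSL1 coding sequence, cloned between flanking restriction sites in the multiple cloning site. A WPRE follows to enhance transcript stability and expression. According to the depositor, the barcode sits after the WPRE at an XbaI site, although it is not annotated in the feature table. That position would place it within the expressed transcript, upstream of the ΔU3 3' LTR. An SV40 polyadenylation signal and SV40 origin lie beyond the LTR.

The plasmid is one member of a barcoded transcription factor library for combinatorial screening in immune cell reprogramming, in which the barcode identifies the delivered factor.
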