Addgene plasmid #219316: SFFV-FOSL1-Brd 392
Purpose: Transcription factor FOSL1 with a specific barcode assigned.
Depositing lab: Filipe Pereira. Depositing organization: Center for Neuroscience and Cell Biology, University of Coimbra. Publication: A combinatorial transcription factor screening platform for immune cell reprogramming. Kurochkin I, Altman AR, Caiado I, Pertiga-Cabral D, Halitzki E, Minaeva M, Zimmermannova O, Henriques-Oliveira L, Klein D, Nair M, Oliveira D, Cajal LR, Knittel R, Feick C, Ringner M, Martin M, Cirovic B, Pires CF, Rosa FF, Sitnicka E, Theis FJ, Pereira CF. Cell Syst. 2026 Jan 21;17(1):101457. doi: 10.1016/j.cels.2025.101457. Epub 2026 Jan 14. PubMed 41539305.
Backbone
  Vector backbone: SFFV-MCS
  Backbone size w/o insert (bp): 6638
  Vector type: Lentiviral
Growth in bacteria
  Bacterial resistance: Ampicillin, 100 μg/mL
  Growth temperature: 37°C
  Growth strain: NEB Stable
  Copy number: High Copy
Gene/Insert
  Gene/Insert name: FOSL1
  Species: H. sapiens (human)
  Insert size (bp): 708
  Entrez Gene: FOSL1 (a.k.a. FRA, FRA1, fra-1)
  Promoter: The spleen focus-forming virus (SFFV) promoter
  Cloning method: Restriction Enzyme; 5′ cloning site Bsp119I (not destroyed); 3′ cloning site BstHI (not destroyed)
Terms and licenses: Academic/Nonprofit Terms; Industry Terms: Not Available to Industry
Depositor comments: Barcode sequence cloned into XbaI restriction site. Design of plasmid is as follows: SFFV-[TF sequence]-WPRE-[Barcode sequence].
How to cite: SFFV-FOSL1-Brd 392 was a gift from Filipe Pereira (Addgene plasmid # 219316 ; http://n2t.net/addgene:219316 ; RRID:Addgene_219316)
