>Addgene plasmid #219316 | SFFV-FOSL1-Brd 392 | depositor partial sequence | sequence record 428428 | TF ORF
ATGTTCCGAGACTTCGGGGAACCCGGCCCGAGCTCCGGGAACGGCGGCGGGTACGGCGGCCCCGCGCAGC
CCCCGGCCGCAGCGCAGGCAGCCCAGCAGAAGTTCCACCTGGTGCCAAGCATCAACACCATGAGTGGCAG
TCAGGAGCTGCAGTGGATGGTACAGCCTCATTTCCTGGGGCCCAGCAGTTACCCCAGGCCTCTGACCTAC
CCTCAGTACAGCCCCCCACAACCCCGGCCAGGAGTCATCCGGGCCCTGGGGCCGCCTCCAGGGGTACGTC
GAAGGCCTTGTGAACAGGAGACTGACAAACTGGAAGATGAGAAATCTGGGCTGCAGCGAGAGATTGAGGA
GCTGCAGAAGCAGAAGGAGCGCCTAGAGCTGGTGCTGGAAGCCCACCGACCCATCTGCAAAATCCCGGAA
GGAGCCAAGGAGGGGGACACAGGCAGTACCAGTGGCACCAGCAGCCCACCAGCCCCCTGCCGCCCTGTAC
CTTGTATCTCCCTTTCCCCAGGGCCTGTGCTTGAACCTGAGGCACTGCACACCCCCACACTCATGACCAC
ACCCTCCCTAACTCCTTTCACCCCCAGCCTGGTCTTCACCTACCCCAGCACTCCTGAGCCTTGTGCCTCA
GCTCATCGCAAGAGTAGCAGCAGCAGCGGAGACCCATCCTCTGACCCCCTTGGCTCTCCAACCCTCCTCG
CTTTGTGA
