>Addgene plasmid #219316 | SFFV-FOSL1-Brd 392 | depositor partial sequence | sequence record 428429 | Barcode sequence
TGTACAGTACGGCGAGCGCT
